>Addgene plasmid #190687 | pSLQ5004_hU6_sgRNA targeting e7 | addgene full sequence | sequence record 374856 | Addgene NGS Result
GTCGACGGATCGGGAGATCTCCCGATCCCCTATGGTGCACTCTCAGTACAATCTGCTCTGATGCCGCATA
GTTAAGCCAGTATCTGCTCCCTGCTTGTGTGTTGGAGGTCGCTGAGTAGTGCGCGAGCAAAATTTAAGCT
ACAACAAGGCAAGGCTTGACCGACAATTGCATGAAGAATCTGCTTAGGGTTAGGCGTTTTGCGCTGCTTC
GCGATGTACGGGCCAGATATACGCGTTGACATTGATTATTGACTAGTTATTAATAGTAATCAATTACGGG
GTCATTAGTTCATAGCCCATATATGGAGTTCCGCGTTACATAACTTACGGTAAATGGCCCGCCTGGCTGA
CCGCCCAACGACCCCCGCCCATTGACGTCAATAATGACGTATGTTCCCATAGTAACGCCAATAGGGACTT
TCCATTGACGTCAATGGGTGGAGTATTTACGGTAAACTGCCCACTTGGCAGTACATCAAGTGTATCATAT
GCCAAGTACGCCCCCTATTGACGTCAATGACGGTAAATGGCCCGCCTGGCATTATGCCCAGTACATGACC
TTATGGGACTTTCCTACTTGGCAGTACATCTACGTATTAGTCATCGCTATTACCATGGTGATGCGGTTTT
GGCAGTACATCAATGGGCGTGGATAGCGGTTTGACTCACGGGGATTTCCAAGTCTCCACCCCATTGACGT
CAATGGGAGTTTGTTTTGGCACCAAAATCAACGGGACTTTCCAAAATGTCGTAACAACTCCGCCCCATTG
ACGCAAATGGGCGGTAGGCGTGTACGGTGGGAGGTCTATATAAGCAGCGCGTTTTGCCTGTACTGGGTCT
CTCTGGTTAGACCAGATCTGAGCCTGGGAGCTCTCTGGCTAACTAGGGAACCCACTGCTTAAGCCTCAAT
AAAGCTTGCCTTGAGTGCTTCAAGTAGTGTGTGCCCGTCTGTTGTGTGACTCTGGTAACTAGAGATCCCT
CAGACCCTTTTAGTCAGTGTGGAAAATCTCTAGCAGTGGCGCCCGAACAGGGACTTGAAAGCGAAAGGGA
AACCAGAGGAGCTCTCTCGACGCAGGACTCGGCTTGCTGAAGCGCGCACGGCAAGAGGCGAGGGGCGGCG
ACTGGTGAGTACGCCAAAAATTTTGACTAGCGGAGGCTAGAAGGAGAGAGATGGGTGCGAGAGCGTCAGT
ATTAAGCGGGGGAGAATTAGATCGCGATGGGAAAAAATTCGGTTAAGGCCAGGGGGAAAGAAAAAATATA
AATTAAAACATATAGTATGGGCAAGCAGGGAGCTAGAACGATTCGCAGTTAATCCTGGCCTGTTAGAAAC
ATCAGAAGGCTGTAGACAAATACTGGGACAGCTACAACCATCCCTTCAGACAGGATCAGAAGAACTTAGA
TCATTATATAATACAGTAGCAACCCTCTATTGTGTGCATCAAAGGATAGAGATAAAAGACACCAAGGAAG
CTTTAGACAAGATAGAGGAAGAGCAAAACAAAAGTAAGACCACCGCACAGCAAGCGGCCGGCCGCTGATC
TTCAGACCTGGAGGAGGAGATATGAGGGACAATTGGAGAAGTGAATTATATAAATATAAAGTAGTAAAAA
TTGAACCATTAGGAGTAGCACCCACCAAGGCAAAGAGAAGAGTGGTGCAGAGAGAAAAAAGAGCAGTGGG
AATAGGAGCTTTGTTCCTTGGGTTCTTGGGAGCAGCAGGAAGCACTATGGGCGCAGCGTCAATGACGCTG
ACGGTACAGGCCAGACAATTATTGTCTGGTATAGTGCAGCAGCAGAACAATTTGCTGAGGGCTATTGAGG
CGCAACAGCATCTGTTGCAACTCACAGTCTGGGGCATCAAGCAGCTCCAGGCAAGAATCCTGGCTGTGGA
AAGATACCTAAAGGATCAACAGCTCCTGGGGATTTGGGGTTGCTCTGGAAAACTCATTTGCACCACTGCT
GTGCCTTGGAATGCTAGTTGGAGTAATAAATCTCTGGAACAGATTTGGAATCACACGACCTGGATGGAGT
GGGACAGAGAAATTAACAATTACACAAGCTTAATACACTCCTTAATTGAAGAATCGCAAAACCAGCAAGA
AAAGAATGAACAAGAATTATTGGAATTAGATAAATGGGCAAGTTTGTGGAATTGGTTTAACATAACAAAT
TGGCTGTGGTATATAAAATTATTCATAATGATAGTAGGAGGCTTGGTAGGTTTAAGAATAGTTTTTGCTG
TACTTTCTATAGTGAATAGAGTTAGGCAGGGATATTCACCATTATCGTTTCAGACCCACCTCCCAACCCC
GAGGGGACCCGACAGGCCCGAAGGAATAGAAGAAGAAGGTGGAGAGAGAGACAGAGACAGATCCATTCGA
TTAGTGAACGGATCGGCACTGCGTGCGCCAATTCTGCAGACAAATGGCAGTATTCATCCACAATTTTAAA
AGAAAAGGGGGGATTGGGGGGTACAGTGCAGGGGAAAGAATAGTAGACATAATAGCAACAGACATACAAA
CTAAAGAATTACAAAAACAAATTACAAAAATTCAAAATTTTCGGGTTTATTACAGGGACAGCAGAGATCC
AGTTTGGTTAGTACCGGGCCCGCTCTAGAGCCTTTTGCTCATTAATTAAGGTACCGAGGGCCTATTTCCC
ATGATTCCTTCATATTTGCATATACGATACAAGGCTGTTAGAGAGATAATTAGAATTAATTTGACTGTAA
ACACAAAGATATTAGTACAAAATACGTGACGTAGAAAGTAATAATTTCTTGGGTAGTTTGCAGTTTTAAA
ATTATGTTTTAAAATGGACTATCATATGCTTACCGTAACTTGAAAGTATTTCGATTTCTTGGCTTTATAT
ATCTTGTGGAAAGCCAGAAACATGGACATAGAGAAATGACAAGAGTTTTAGAGCTAGAAATAGCAAGTTA
AAATAAGGCTAGTCCGTTATCAACTTGAAAAAGTGGCACCGAGTCGGTGCTTTTTTTGAATTCGCTAGCC
TAGAGGTACCTCGAGTACTAGGATCCATTAGGCGGCCGCGTGGATAACCGTATTACCGCCATGCATGTGC
CCGTCAGTGGGCAGAGCGCACATCGCCCACAGTCCCCGAGAAGTTGGGGGGAGGGGTCGGCAATTGAACC
GGTGCCTAGAGAAGGTGGCGCGGGGTAAACTGGGAAAGTGATGTCGTGTACTGGCTCCGCCTTTTTCCCG
AGGGTGGGGGAGAACCGTATATAAGTGCAGTAGTCGCCGTGAACGTTCTTTTTCGCAACGGGTTTGCCGC
CAGAACACAGGTAAGTGCCGTGTGTGGTTCCCGCGGGCCTGGCCTCTTTACGGGTTATGGCCCTTGCGTG
CCTTGAATTACTTCCACCTGGCTGCAGTACGTGATTCTTGATCCCGAGCTTCGGGTTGGAAGTGGGTGGG
AGAGTTCGAGGCCTTGCGCTTAAGGAGCCCCTTCGCCTCGTGCTTGAGTTGAGGCCTGGCCTGGGCGCTG
GGGCCGCCGCGTGCGAATCTGGTGGCACCTTCGCGCCTGTCTCGCTGCTTTCGATAAGTCTCTAGCCATT
TAAAATTTTTGATGACCTGCTGCGACGCTTTTTTTCTGGCAAGATAGTCTTGTAAATGCGGGCCAAGATC
TGCACACTGGTATTTCGGTTTTTGGGGCCGCGGGCGGCGACGGGGCCCGTGCGTCCCAGCGCACATGTTC
GGCGAGGCGGGGCCTGCGAGCGCGGCCACCGAGAATCGGACGGGGGTAGTCTCAAGCTGGCCGGCCTGCT
CTGGTGCCTGGCCTCGCGCCGCCGTGTATCGCCCCGCCCTGGGCGGCAAGGCTGGCCCGGTCGGCACCAG
TTGCGTGAGCGGAAAGATGGCCGCTTCCCGGCCCTGCTGCAGGGAGCTCAAAATGGAGGACGCGGCGCTC
GGGAGAGCGGGCGGGTGAGTCACCCACACAAAGGAAAAGGGCCTTTCCGTCCTCAGCCGTCGCTTCATGT
GACTCCACGGAGTACCGGGCGCCGTCCAGGCACCTCGATTAGTTCTCGCGCTTTTGGAGTACGTCGTCTT
TAGGTTGGGGGGAGGGGTTTTATGCGATGGAGTTTCCCCACACTGAGTGGGTGGAGACTGAAGTTAGGCC
AGCTTGGCACTTGATGTAATTCTCCTTGGAATTTGCCCTTTTTGAGTTTGGATCTTGGTTCATTCTCAAG
CCTCAGACAGTGGTTCAAAGTTTTTTTCTTCCATTTCAGGTGTCGTGAGCTAGCCCACCATGACCGAGTA
CAAGCCCACGGTGCGCCTCGCCACCCGCGACGACGTCCCCCGGGCCGTACGCACCCTCGCCGCCGCGTTC
GCCGACTACCCCGCCACGCGCCACACCGTCGACCCGGACCGCCACATCGAGCGGGTCACCGAGCTGCAAG
AACTCTTCCTCACGCGCGTCGGGCTCGACATCGGCAAGGTGTGGGTCGCGGACGACGGCGCCGCGGTGGC
GGTCTGGACCACGCCGGAGAGCGTCGAAGCGGGGGCGGTGTTCGCCGAGATCGGCCCGCGCATGGCCGAG
TTGAGCGGTTCCCGGCTGGCCGCGCAGCAACAGATGGAAGGCCTCCTGGCGCCGCACCGGCCCAAGGAGC
CCGCGTGGTTCCTGGCCACCGTCGGCGTCTCGCCCGACCACCAGGGCAAGGGTCTGGGCAGCGCCGTCGT
GCTCCCCGGAGTGGAGGCGGCCGAGCGCGCCGGGGTGCCCGCCTTCCTGGAGACCTCCGCGCCCCGCAAC
CTCCCCTTCTACGAGCGGCTCGGCTTCACCGTCACCGCCGACGTCGAGGTGCCCGAAGGACCGCGCACCT
GGTGCATGACCCGCAAGCCCGGTGCCGGATCGGGAGAGGGCAGAGGAAGTCTGCTAACATGCGGTGACGT
CGAGGAGAATCCTGGCCCACCGGTCGCCACCAGCGAGCTGATTAAGGAGAACATGCACATGAAGCTGTAC
ATGGAGGGCACCGTGGACAACCATCACTTCAAGTGCACATCCGAGGGCGAAGGCAAGCCCTACGAGGGCA
CCCAGACCATGAGAATCAAGGTGGTCGAGGGCGGCCCTCTCCCCTTCGCCTTCGACATCCTGGCTACTAG
CTTCCTCTACGGCAGCAAGACCTTCATCAACCACACCCAGGGCATCCCCGACTTCTTCAAGCAGTCCTTC
CCTGAGGGCTTCACATGGGAGAGAGTCACCACATACGAAGACGGGGGCGTGCTGACCGCTACCCAGGACA
CCAGCCTCCAGGACGGCTGCCTCATCTACAACGTCAAGATCAGAGGGGTGAACTTCACATCCAACGGCCC
TGTGATGCAGAAGAAAACACTCGGCTGGGAGGCCTTCACCGAGACGCTGTACCCCGCTGACGGCGGCCTG
GAAGGCAGAAACGACATGGCCCTGAAGCTCGTGGGCGGGAGCCATCTGATCGCAAACATCAAGACCACAT
ATAGATCCAAGAAACCCGCTAAGAACCTCAAGATGCCTGGCGTCTACTATGTGGACTACAGACTGGAAAG
AATCAAGGAGGCCAACAACGAGACCTACGTCGAGCAGCACGAGGTGGCAGTGGCCAGATACTGCGACCTC
CCTAGCAAACTGGGGCACAAGCTTAATTAAGAATTCGTCGAGGGACCTAATAACTTCGTATAGCATACAT
TATACGAAGTTATACATGTTTAAGGGTTCCGGTTCCACTAGGTACAATTCGATATCAAGCTTATCGATAA
TCAACCTCTGGATTACAAAATTTGTGAAAGATTGACTGGTATTCTTAACTATGTTGCTCCTTTTACGCTA
TGTGGATACGCTGCTTTAATGCCTTTGTATCATGCTATTGCTTCCCGTATGGCTTTCATTTTCTCCTCCT
TGTATAAATCCTGGTTGCTGTCTCTTTATGAGGAGTTGTGGCCCGTTGTCAGGCAACGTGGCGTGGTGTG
CACTGTGTTTGCTGACGCAACCCCCACTGGTTGGGGCATTGCCACCACCTGTCAGCTCCTTTCCGGGACT
TTCGCTTTCCCCCTCCCTATTGCCACGGCGGAACTCATCGCCGCCTGCCTTGCCCGCTGCTGGACAGGGG
CTCGGCTGTTGGGCACTGACAATTCCGTGGTGTTGTCGGGGAAATCATCGTCCTTTCCTTGGCTGCTCGC
CTGTGTTGCCACCTGGATTCTGCGCGGGACGTCCTTCTGCTACGTCCCTTCGGCCCTCAATCCAGCGGAC
CTTCCTTCCCGCGGCCTGCTGCCGGCTCTGCGGCCTCTTCCGCGTCTTCGCCTTCGCCCTCAGACGAGTC
GGATCTCCCTTTGGGCCGCCTCCCCGCATCGATACCGTCGACCTCGATCGAGACCTAGAAAAACATGGAG
CAATCACAAGTAGCAATACAGCAGCTACCAATGCTGATTGTGCCTGGCTAGAAGCACAAGAGGAGGAGGA
GGTGGGTTTTCCAGTCACACCTCAGGTACCTTTAAGACCAATGACTTACAAGGCAGCTGTAGATCTTAGC
CACTTTTTAAAAGAAAAGGGGGGACTGGAAGGGCTAATTCACTCCCAACGAAGACAAGATATCCTTGATC
TGTGGATCTACCACACACAAGGCTACTTCCCTGATTGGCAGAACTACACACCAGGGCCAGGGATCAGATA
TCCACTGACCTTTGGATGGTGCTACAAGCTAGTACCAGTTGAGCAAGAGAAGGTAGAAGAAGCCAATGAA
GGAGAGAACACCCGCTTGTTACACCCTGTGAGCCTGCATGGGATGGATGACCCGGAGAGAGAAGTATTAG
AGTGGAGGTTTGACAGCCGCCTAGCATTTCATCACATGGCCCGAGAGCTGCATCCGGACTGTACTGGGTC
TCTCTGGTTAGACCAGATCTGAGCCTGGGAGCTCTCTGGCTAACTAGGGAACCCACTGCTTAAGCCTCAA
TAAAGCTTGCCTTGAGTGCTTCAAGTAGTGTGTGCCCGTCTGTTGTGTGACTCTGGTAACTAGAGATCCC
TCAGACCCTTTTAGTCAGTGTGGAAAATCTCTAGCAGCATGTGAGCAAAAGGCCAGCAAAAGGCCAGGAA
CCGTAAAAAGGCCGCGTTGCTGGCGTTTTTCCATAGGCTCCGCCCCCCTGACGAGCATCACAAAAATCGA
CGCTCAAGTCAGAGGTGGCGAAACCCGACAGGACTATAAAGATACCAGGCGTTTCCCCCTGGAAGCTCCC
TCGTGCGCTCTCCTGTTCCGACCCTGCCGCTTACCGGATACCTGTCCGCCTTTCTCCCTTCGGGAAGCGT
GGCGCTTTCTCATAGCTCACGCTGTAGGTATCTCAGTTCGGTGTAGGTCGTTCGCTCCAAGCTGGGCTGT
GTGCACGAACCCCCCGTTCAGCCCGACCGCTGCGCCTTATCCGGTAACTATCGTCTTGAGTCCAACCCGG
TAAGACACGACTTATCGCCACTGGCAGCAGCCACTGGTAACAGGATTAGCAGAGCGAGGTATGTAGGCGG
TGCTACAGAGTTCTTGAAGTGGTGGCCTAACTACGGCTACACTAGAAGAACAGTATTTGGTATCTGCGCT
CTGCTGAAGCCAGTTACCTTCGGAAAAAGAGTTGGTAGCTCTTGATCCGGCAAACAAACCACCGCTGGTA
GCGGTGGTTTTTTTGTTTGCAAGCAGCAGATTACGCGCAGAAAAAAAGGATCTCAAGAAGATCCTTTGAT
CTTTTCTACGGGGTCTGACGCTCAGTGGAACGAAAACTCACGTTAAGGGATTTTGGTCATGAGATTATCA
AAAAGGATCTTCACCTAGATCCTTTTAAATTAAAAATGAAGTTTTAAATCAATCTAAAGTATATATGAGT
AAACTTGGTCTGACAGTTACCAATGCTTAATCAGTGAGGCACCTATCTCAGCGATCTGTCTATTTCGTTC
ATCCATAGTTGCCTGACTCCCCGTCGTGTAGATAACTACGATACGGGAGGGCTTACCATCTGGCCCCAGT
GCTGCAATGATACCGCGAGACCCACGCTCACCGGCTCCAGATTTATCAGCAATAAACCAGCCAGCCGGAA
GGGCCGAGCGCAGAAGTGGTCCTGCAACTTTATCCGCCTCCATCCAGTCTATTAATTGTTGCCGGGAAGC
TAGAGTAAGTAGTTCGCCAGTTAATAGTTTGCGCAACGTTGTTGCCATTGCTACAGGCATCGTGGTGTCA
CGCTCGTCGTTTGGTATGGCTTCATTCAGCTCCGGTTCCCAACGATCAAGGCGAGTTACATGATCCCCCA
TGTTGTGCAAAAAAGCGGTTAGCTCCTTCGGTCCTCCGATCGTTGTCAGAAGTAAGTTGGCCGCAGTGTT
ATCACTCATGGTTATGGCAGCACTGCATAATTCTCTTACTGTCATGCCATCCGTAAGATGCTTTTCTGTG
ACTGGTGAGTACTCAACCAAGTCATTCTGAGAATAGTGTATGCGGCGACCGAGTTGCTCTTGCCCGGCGT
CAATACGGGATAATACCGCGCCACATAGCAGAACTTTAAAAGTGCTCATCATTGGAAAACGTTCTTCGGG
GCGAAAACTCTCAAGGATCTTACCGCTGTTGAGATCCAGTTCGATGTAACCCACTCGTGCACCCAACTGA
TCTTCAGCATCTTTTACTTTCACCAGCGTTTCTGGGTGAGCAAAAACAGGAAGGCAAAATGCCGCAAAAA
AGGGAATAAGGGCGACACGGAAATGTTGAATACTCATACTCTTCCTTTTTCAATATTATTGAAGCATTTA
TCAGGGTTATTGTCTCATGAGCGGATACATATTTGAATGTATTTAGAAAAATAAACAAATAGGGGTTCCG
CGCACATTTCCCCGAAAAGTGCCACCTGAC
Features (pLannotate 1.2.2; 23 found; start..end, strand, type, name):
     31..83      -  misc_feature   bom (fragment): basis of mobility region from pBR322
    238..617     +  enhancer       CMV enhancer: human cytomegalovirus immediate early enhancer
    618..817     +  promoter       CMV promoter: human cytomegalovirus (CMV) immediate early promoter
    835..1015    +  LTR            5' LTR (truncated): truncated 5' long terminal repeat (LTR) from HIV-1
   1062..1187    +  misc_feature   HIV-1 Ψ: packaging signal of human immunodeficiency virus type 1
   1171..1509    +  CDS            HIV-1 gag (fragment): gag protein from human immunodeficiency virus 1; gag
   1684..1917    +  misc_feature   RRE: The Rev response element (RRE) of HIV-1 allows for Rev-dependent mRNA export from the nucleus to the cytoplasm.
   2294..2394    +  CDS            Rev (fragment): human immunodeficiency virus 1 (HIV-1) Rev protein; rev; enhances nuclear export of unspliced and incompletely spliced viral mRNAs
   2444..2561    +  misc_feature   cPPT/CTS: central polypurine tract and central termination sequence of HIV-1
   2646..2883    +  promoter       U6 promoter: RNA polymerase III promoter for human U6 snRNA
   2915..2990    +  misc_RNA       gRNA scaffold: guide RNA scaffold for the Streptococcus pyogenes CRISPR/Cas9 system
   3077..4248    +  promoter       EF-1α promoter: strong constitutive promoter for human elongation factor EF-1α
   4260..4856    +  CDS            PuroR: puromycin N-acetyltransferase; pac from Streptomyces alboniger; confers resistance to puromycin
   4932..5630    +  CDS            TagBFP: monomeric blue fluorescent protein mammalian codon-optimized
   5650..5683    +  protein_bind   loxP: Cre-mediated recombination occurs in the 8-bp core sequence (GCATACAT). Cre recombinase
   5716..5739    +  misc_feature   MCS (fragment): pBluescript multiple cloning site
   5739..6327    +  misc_feature   WPRE: woodchuck hepatitis virus posttranscriptional regulatory element
   6328..6347    +  misc_feature   MCS (fragment): pBluescript multiple cloning site
   6349..6849    +  CDS            nef (fragment): NEF_HV1LA - Experimental evidence at protein level: Swiss-Prot protein existence level 1. Extracellular Nef protein targets CD4(+) T-lymphocytes for apoptosis by interacting with CXCR4 surface receptors. From Human immunodeficiency virus type 1 group M subtype B (isolate Lai) (HIV-1).
   6856..7036    +  LTR            5' LTR (truncated): truncated 5' long terminal repeat (LTR) from HIV-1
   7098..7686    -  rep_origin     ori: high-copy-number ColE1/pMB1/pBR322/pUC origin of replication
   7857..8717    -  CDS            AmpR: β-lactamase; bla; confers resistance to ampicillin, carbenicillin, and related antibiotics
   8718..8822    -  promoter       AmpR promoter: bla
