[The description below was written by a language model from this plasmid's Addgene catalogue record and pLannotate feature annotations shown in this document.]
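Description:
pSLQ5004_hU6_sgRNA targeting e7 is an HIV-1-derived lentiviral transfer plasmid built on the pHR backbone (about 8.9 kb in total) that delivers a single guide RNA directed against enhancer 7 of the human MYC locus. In bacteria it is maintained through a high-copy ColE1/pUC-type origin and selected with ampicillin via the β-lactamase gene.

The viral portion begins with a CMV enhancer/promoter fused to a truncated 5' LTR, which drives transcription of the viral genomic RNA in packaging cells. It is followed by the Ψ packaging signal with a gag fragment, the Rev response element for Rev-dependent nuclear export, and the cPPT/CTS, which aids nuclear import of the reverse-transcribed genome. A WPRE, a nef fragment and a second truncated LTR close the proviral unit.

Two expression cassettes sit between these elements. The human U6 RNA polymerase III promoter transcribes the MYC e7 spacer joined to a Streptococcus pyogenes Cas9 guide scaffold; the guide was inserted between BstXI and XhoI sites, which remain intact. Downstream, the EF-1α promoter drives puromycin N-acetyltransferase followed by TagBFP, so the "tags" listed in the catalogue entry are really a separate marker cassette rather than fusions to the sgRNA. The short gap between the two coding sequences suggests a linker or self-cleaving peptide, but none is annotated. A single loxP site lies after TagBFP.

Transduced mammalian cells can be selected with puromycin or sorted by blue fluorescence. The plasmid encodes no Cas9, so the effector must be supplied separately, and the record does not specify which one. The associated study concerns how enhancer networks regulate the genome, consistent with use in perturbing MYC enhancers.
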