Addgene plasmid #190687: pSLQ5004_hU6_sgRNA targeting e7
Purpose: sgRNA targeting enhancer 7 of MYC
Depositing lab: Stanley Qi. Depositing organization: Stanford University. Publication: Nested epistasis enhancer networks for robust genome regulation. Lin X, Liu Y, Liu S, Zhu X, Wu L, Zhu Y, Zhao D, Xu X, Chemparathy A, Wang H, Cao Y, Nakamura M, Noordermeer JN, La Russa M, Wong WH, Zhao K, Qi LS. Science. 2022 Aug 11:eabk3512. doi: 10.1126/science.abk3512. PubMed 35951677.
Backbone
  Vector backbone: pHR
  Backbone size w/o insert (bp): 5000
  Total vector size (bp): 8861
  Vector type: Mammalian Expression, Lentiviral, CRISPR, Synthetic Biology
  Selectable markers: Puromycin
Growth in bacteria
  Bacterial resistance: Ampicillin, 100 μg/mL
  Growth temperature: 37°C
  Growth strain: NEB Stable
  Copy number: High Copy
Gene/Insert
  Gene/Insert name: sgRNA targeting enhancer 7 of MYC
  gRNA/shRNA sequence: GACATAGAGAAATGACAAGA
  Species: H. sapiens (human)
  GenBank ID: NG_007161
  Promoter: Human U6 promoter
  Tag / fusion protein: BFP (C terminal on insert); Puromycin (C terminal on insert)
  Cloning method: Restriction Enzyme; 5′ cloning site BstXI (not destroyed); 3′ cloning site XhoI (not destroyed)
  Sequencing primers: 5′ tcttGTGGAAAGCCAGAAACATGGACATAGAGAAATGACAAGAgttttagagctaGAAAtagcaagttaaaataaggc; 3′ cgcctaatggatcctagtactcga
Terms and licenses: Academic/Nonprofit Terms; Industry Terms: Not Available to Industry
How to cite: pSLQ5004_hU6_sgRNA targeting e7 was a gift from Stanley Qi (Addgene plasmid # 190687 ; http://n2t.net/addgene:190687 ; RRID:Addgene_190687)
